Addgene plasmid #139686: pMT-ADARcd-E488Q-V5
Purpose: Expresses only the hyperactive form of the ADAR catalytic domain - no RNA binding protein. This is a control plasmid to be used with pMT-Hrp48-ADARcd-E488Q-V5
Depositing lab: Michael Rosbash. Depositing organization: Brandeis University. Publication: Mechanistic implications of enhanced editing by a HyperTRIBE RNA-binding protein. Xu W, Rahman R, Rosbash M. RNA. 2018 Feb;24(2):173-182. doi: 10.1261/rna.064691.117. Epub 2017 Nov 10. PubMed 29127211.
Backbone
  Vector backbone: pMT
  Vector type: Bacterial Expression, Insect Expression
  Selectable markers: Blasticidin
Growth in bacteria
  Bacterial resistance: Ampicillin, 100 μg/mL
  Growth temperature: 37°C
  Growth strain: DH5alpha
  Copy number: Unknown
Gene/Insert
  Gene/Insert name: Adenosine deaminase acting on RNA
  Species: D. melanogaster (fly)
  Entrez Gene: Adar (a.k.a. Dmel_CG12598, ADAR, ADAR1, CG12598, Dmel\CG12598, EG:BACN35H14.1, adar, adr, cg12598, dADAR, dAdar, dadar, hypnos-2)
  Tag / fusion protein: V5 (C terminal on insert)
Terms and licenses: Academic/Nonprofit Terms; Industry Terms: Not Available to Industry
How to cite: pMT-ADARcd-E488Q-V5 was a gift from Michael Rosbash (Addgene plasmid # 139686 ; http://n2t.net/addgene:139686 ; RRID:Addgene_139686)
