[The description below was written by a language model from this plasmid's Addgene catalogue record and pLannotate feature annotations shown in this document.]
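Description:
pMT-ADARcd-E488Q-V5 is a 6.1 kb Drosophila cell expression plasmid built on the pMT backbone, designed to produce the catalytic domain of Drosophila melanogaster Adar (adenosine deaminase acting on RNA) on its own, without any fused RNA-binding protein. The coding region sits downstream of the Drosophila metallothionein (MT) promoter, a metal-inducible promoter commonly used in cultured insect cells, and is followed in frame by a C-terminal V5 epitope tag for detection, with an SV40 polyadenylation signal annotated just downstream (on the opposite strand). The annotation detects Adar as three adjacent fragments rather than one continuous match, consistent with a truncated deaminase-domain insert. The E488Q substitution named in the construct is described in the record as the hyperactive form of the enzyme, but it is not itself marked in the feature table.

For selection in insect cells, a second cassette places the blasticidin S deaminase gene (BSD) under the strong copia transposon promoter with its own SV40 poly(A) signal, which allows stable lines to be selected. In E. coli, the plasmid is maintained through a high-copy ColE1/pUC-type origin and an ampicillin resistance gene (β-lactamase with its native promoter). Remnants of cloning-vector sequence, including lacZα, lac promoter/operator, lacI, bom and rop fragments, are also present and appear to be backbone leftovers.

According to the record, the plasmid is a control for the companion construct pMT-Hrp48-ADARcd-E488Q-V5, in which the same deaminase domain is fused to the RNA-binding protein Hrp48. In this HyperTRIBE approach, the fusion marks an RNA-binding protein's target transcripts through A-to-I editing. Expressing the untethered catalytic domain shows the background editing that occurs without RNA-binding-protein targeting.
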