Features (pLannotate 1.2.2; 22 found; start..end, strand, type, name):
    137..236     +  misc_feature   bom (fragment): basis of mobility region from pBR322
    242..399     -  CDS            lacZα (fragment): LacZα fragment of β-galactosidase; lacZ fragment
    401..827     +  promoter       MT promoter: Drosophila metallothionein promoter
    869..1540    +  CDS            Adar (fragment): ADAR_DROME - Also known as hypnos-2 From Drosophila melanogaster (Fruit fly).
   1575..2087    +  CDS            Adar (fragment): ADAR_DROME - Also known as hypnos-2 From Drosophila melanogaster (Fruit fly).
   2149..2244    +  CDS            Adar (fragment): ADAR_DROME - Also known as hypnos-2 From Drosophila melanogaster (Fruit fly).
   2263..2304    +  CDS            V5 tag: epitope tag from simian virus 5
   2373..2507    -  polyA_signal   SV40 poly(A) signal: SV40 polyadenylation signal
   2530..2614    -  CDS            large T antigen (fragment): large T antigen from SV40 (simian virus 40)
   2614..2638    +  misc_feature   MCS (fragment): pUC18/19 multiple cloning site
   2675..2691    -  protein_bind   lac operator: The lac repressor binds to the lac operator to inhibit transcription in E. coli. This inhibition can be relieved by adding lactose or isopropyl-β-D-thiogalactopyranoside (IPTG). lac repressor encoded by lacI
   2699..2729    -  promoter       lac promoter: promoter for the E. coli lac operon
   2744..2765    -  protein_bind   CAP binding site: CAP binding activates transcription in the presence of cAMP. E. coli catabolite activator protein
   2778..2870    -  CDS            lacI (fragment): lac repressor; lacI; The lac repressor binds to the lac operator to inhibit transcription in E. coli. This inhibition can be relieved by adding lactose or isopropyl-β-D-thiogalactopyranoside (IPTG).
   2950..3229    +  promoter       copia promoter: strong promoter from the Drosophila transposable element copia (Sinclair et al., 1986)
   3246..3644    +  CDS            BSD: blasticidin S deaminase; Aspergillus terreus BSD; confers resistance to blasticidin
   3678..3962    +  CDS            yokD (fragment): YOKD_BACSU - Experimental evidence at protein level: Swiss-Prot protein existence level 1. May contribute to antibiotic resistance. From Bacillus subtilis (strain 168).
   3973..4107    +  polyA_signal   SV40 poly(A) signal: SV40 polyadenylation signal
   4286..4874    -  rep_origin     ori: high-copy-number ColE1/pMB1/pBR322/pUC origin of replication
   5045..5905    -  CDS            AmpR: β-lactamase; bla; confers resistance to ampicillin, carbenicillin, and related antibiotics
   5906..6010    -  promoter       AmpR promoter: bla
   6105..35      +  CDS            rop (fragment) (across the origin): Rop protein, which maintains plasmids at low copy number; rop
>Addgene plasmid #139686 | pMT-ADARcd-E488Q-V5 | addgene full sequence | sequence record 274450 | Addgene NGS Result
TCGCGCGTTTCGGTGATGACGGTGAAAACCTCTGACACATGCAGCTCCCGGAGACGGTCACAGCTTGTCT
GTAAGCGGATGCCGGGAGCAGACAAGCCCGTCAGGGCGCGTCAGCGGGTGTTGGCGGGTGTCGGGGCTGG
CTTAACTATGCGGCATCAGAGCAGATTGTACTGAGAGTGCACCATATGCGGTGTGAAATACCGCACAGAT
GCGTAAGGAGAAAATACCGCATCAGGCGCCATTCGCCATTCAGGCTGCGCAACTGTTGGGAAGGGCGATC
GGTGCGGGCCTCTTCGCTATTACGCCAGCTGGCGAAAGGGGGATGTGCTGCAAGGCGATTAAGTTGGGTA
ACGCCAGGGTTTTCCCAGTCACGACGTTGTAAAACGACGGCCAGTGAATTAATTCGTTGCAGGACAGGAT
GTGGTGCCCGATGTGACTAGCTCTTTGCTGCAGGCCGTCCTATCCTCTGGTTCCGATAAGAGACCCAGAA
CTCCGGCCCCCCACCGCCCACCGCCACCCCCATACATATGTGGTACGCAAGTAAGAGTGCCTGCGCATGC
CCCATGTGCCCCACCAAGAGCTTTGCATCCCATACAAGTCCCCAAAGTGGAGAACCGAACCAATTCTTCG
CGGGCAGAACAAAAGCTTCTGCACACGTCTCCACTCGAATTTGGAGCCGGCCGGCGTGTGCAAAAGAGGT
GAATCGAACGAAAGACCCGTGTGTAAAGCCGCGTTTCCAAAATGTATAAAACCGAGAGCATCTGGCCAAT
GTGCATCAGTTGTGGTCAGCAGCAAAATCAAGTGAATCATCTCAGTGCAACTAAAGGGGGGATCTAGATC
GGGGTACCTCGAAGGCCGCCATATGCTAGCAATGGTAGCGGCCGCCACCGCGGTGGACTACAGTCCAATG
GTGGTGCCACAGAAGAACGTACCCCTGCCAATCGACGACAAGTCGTCATCGATGGAGTTGCCTCAGATAC
ACGCGGATACGATTGGTCGGTTGGTCTTAGAAAAGTTCATGGAAGTAATCAAGGGCCAGGAGGCTTACTC
GCGTCGAAAGGTATTAGCGGGCATTGTAATGACTGAAAACATGAATTTTTGTGAAGCCAAAGTTATTTCA
GTTTCGACGGGCACCAAGTGTGTCAGCGGTGAGCATATGAGTGTGAACGGAGCTGTCCTAAATGATTCCC
ATGCTGAAATAGTCTCCAGGCGTTGTCTCCTCAAATATTTATATGCACAGCTGGACCTTCAGTGCAATCA
GGCCACAGCATATCAGTCGATTTTCGTGAGGAATACTGATGGGCAATACCCTTATAAACTAAAATCCGGG
GTACATTTCCATTTGTATATAAATACAGCACCTTGTGGGGATGCACGGATATTTAGTCCTCACGAAAACG
ACACTGGTGTTGATAAACATCCAAATAGAAAAGCTCGAGGCCAGCTGCGCACCAAAATCGAGTCCGGTCA
GGGGACGATTCCAGTGAAAAGCAGTGATGGTATCCAGACGTGGGATGGCGTATTGCAGGTAACCCGATTG
GGCGGTTGCTATTAGATCGTGGTAAACCATCAACATTACAACATTTATGACTTTTGTGCAGGGCCAACGC
CTGCTAACAATGTCGTGCTCGGATAAAATTGCCCGTTGGAACATCGTGGGCATCCAAGGCTCACTATTGT
CTTCCATAATTGAACCGGTGTACCTGCATTCGATTGTGCTGGGAAGCCTGTTGCATCCGGAGCACATGTA
CCGCGCAGTTTGCGGCCGAATTGAGAAGTCCATTCAAGGCCTGCCACCGCCGTACCATCTGAACAAGCCG
CGCCTGGCACTAGTCACTTCGGCCGAGCCGCGGAATCAGGCCAAGGCTCCCAACTTCGGGATCAATTGGA
CCATTGGGGACACCGAGCTGGAAGTGGTGAACTCGCTAACCGGTCGAACCATTGGCGGCCAGGTGTCTCG
CATCACAAAGCAGGCGTTTTTCGTTAAGTATGGATTTCTAATGGCAAACTTGCCCGGTATTTTAGTCCGC
AAAGTAACCACTGACTATGGGCAAACCAAAGCTAACGTTAAGGACTATCAGGTGAGTGTTTATATGCTGG
ATCATTTGAGGATATGCATCAAATTGTTTGCCACATCTGTTCTTGTAGATCGCAAAGCTAGAATTGTTCT
CTGCATTCAAGCGAGAAGACCTTGGCAGCTGGCTGAAGAAACCCATTGAACAAGACGAGTTCGGTCTTGC
CGAATCTAGAGGGCCCTTCGAAGGTAAGCCTATCCCTAACCCTCTCCTCGGTCTCGATTCTACGCGTACC
GGTCATCATCACCATCACCATTGAGTTTAAACCCGCTGATCAGCCTCGACTGTGCCTTCTAAGATCCAGA
CATGATAAGATACATTGATGAGTTTGGACAAACCACAACTAGAATGCAGTGAAAAAAATGCTTTATTTGT
GAAATTTGTGATGCTATTGCTTTATTTGTAACCATTATAAGCTGCAATAAACAAGTTAACAACAACAATT
GCATTCATTTTATGTTTCAGGTTCAGGGGGAGGTGTGGGAGGTTTTTTAAAGCAAGTAAAACCTCTACAA
ATGTGGTATGGCTGATTATGATCAGTCGACCTGCAGGCATGCAAGCTTGGCGTAATCATGGTCATAGCTG
TTTCCTGTGTGAAATTGTTATCCGCTCACAATTCCACACAACATACGAGCCGGAAGCATAAAGTGTAAAG
CCTGGGGTGCCTAATGAGTGAGCTAACTCACATTAATTGCGTTGCGCTCACTGCCCGCTTTCCAGTCGGG
AAACCTGTCGTGCCAGCTGCATTAATGAATCGGCCAACGCGCGGGGAGAGGCGGTTTGCGTATTGGGCGC
TCTTCCGCTATCCGGTGCGTGGTGGTTTCATGCTTCTGGGAACGGCAAATGGGTTTAGGATTGGGAACCC
CTCATCATCTGTTGGAATATACTATTCAACCTACAAAAGTAACGTTAAACAACACTACTTTATATTTGAT
ATGAATGGCCACACCTTTTATGCCATAAAACATATTGTAAGAGAATACCACTCTTTTTATTCCTTCTTTC
CTTCTTGTACGTTTTTTGCTGTAAGTAGGTCGTGGTGCTGGTGTTGCAGTTGAAATAACTTAAAATATAA
ATCATAAAACTCAAACATAAACTTGACTATTTATTTATTTATTAAGAAAGGAAATATAAATTGTAAATTA
CAACAGGTTCCCTTTATGCGAAGGGATGGCCAAGCCTTTGTCTCAAGAAGAATCCACCCTCATTGAAAGA
GCAACGGCTACAATCAACAGCATCCCCATCTCTGAAGACTACAGCGTCGCCAGCGCAGCTCTCTCTAGCG
ACGGCCGCATCTTCACTGGTGTCAATGTATATCATTTTACTGGGGGACCTTGCGCAGAACTCGTGGTGCT
GGGCACTGCTGCTGCTGCGGCAGCTGGCAACCTGACTTGTATCGTCGCGATCGGAAATGAGAACAGGGGC
ATCTTGAGCCCCTGCGGACGGTGCCGACAGGTTCTTCTCGATCTGCATCCTGGGATCAAAGCCATAGTGA
AGGACAGTGATGGACAGCCGACGGCAGTTGGGATTCGTGAATTGCTGCCCTCTGGTTATGTGTGGGAGGG
CTAACCCTTATACGCAAGGGAGTAGATGCCGACCGAACAAGAGCTGATTTCGAGAACGCCTCAGCCAGCA
ACTCGCGCGAGCCTAGCAAGGCAAATGCGAGAGAACGGCCTTACGCTTGGTGGCACAGTTCTCGTCCACA
GTTCGCTAAGCTCGCTCGGCTGGGTCGCGGGAGGGCCGGTCGCAGTGATTCAGGCCCTTCTGGATTGTGT
TGGTCCCCAGGGCACGATTGTCATGCCCACGCACTCGGGTGATCTGACTGATCCCGCAGATTGGAGATCG
CCGCCCGTGCCTGCCGATTGGGTGCAGATCAGCCTCGAGGCCAGCTAGCTTGAACTTGTTTATTGCAGCT
TATAATGGTTACAAATAAAGCAATAGCATCACAAATTTCACAAATAAAGCATTTTTTTCACTGCATTCTA
GTTGTGGTTTGTCCAAACTCATCAATGTATCTTATCATGTCTGGATCGGGCTTCCTCGCTCACTGACTCG
CTGCGCTCGGTCGTTCGGCTGCGGCGAGCGGTATCAGCTCACTCAAAGGCGGTAATACGGTTATCCACAG
AATCAGGGGATAACGCAGGAAAGAACATGTGAGCAAAAGGCCAGCAAAAGGCCAGGAACCGTAAAAAGGC
CGCGTTGCTGGCGTTTTTCCATAGGCTCCGCCCCCCTGACGAGCATCACAAAAATCGACGCTCAAGTCAG
AGGTGGCGAAACCCGACAGGACTATAAAGATACCAGGCGTTTCCCCCTGGAAGCTCCCTCGTGCGCTCTC
CTGTTCCGACCCTGCCGCTTACCGGATACCTGTCCGCCTTTCTCCCTTCGGGAAGCGTGGCGCTTTCTCA
TAGCTCACGCTGTAGGTATCTCAGTTCGGTGTAGGTCGTTCGCTCCAAGCTGGGCTGTGTGCACGAACCC
CCCGTTCAGCCCGACCGCTGCGCCTTATCCGGTAACTATCGTCTTGAGTCCAACCCGGTAAGACACGACT
TATCGCCACTGGCAGCAGCCACTGGTAACAGGATTAGCAGAGCGAGGTATGTAGGCGGTGCTACAGAGTT
CTTGAAGTGGTGGCCTAACTACGGCTACACTAGAAGAACAGTATTTGGTATCTGCGCTCTGCTGAAGCCA
GTTACCTTCGGAAAAAGAGTTGGTAGCTCTTGATCCGGCAAACAAACCACCGCTGGTAGCGGTGGTTTTT
TTGTTTGCAAGCAGCAGATTACGCGCAGAAAAAAAGGATCTCAAGAAGATCCTTTGATCTTTTCTACGGG
GTCTGACGCTCAGTGGAACGAAAACTCACGTTAAGGGATTTTGGTCATGAGATTATCAAAAAGGATCTTC
ACCTAGATCCTTTTAAATTAAAAATGAAGTTTTAAATCAATCTAAAGTATATATGAGTAAACTTGGTCTG
ACAGTTACCAATGCTTAATCAGTGAGGCACCTATCTCAGCGATCTGTCTATTTCGTTCATCCATAGTTGC
CTGACTCCCCGTCGTGTAGATAACTACGATACGGGAGGGCTTACCATCTGGCCCCAGTGCTGCAATGATA
CCGCGAGACCCACGCTCACCGGCTCCAGATTTATCAGCAATAAACCAGCCAGCCGGAAGGGCCGAGCGCA
GAAGTGGTCCTGCAACTTTATCCGCCTCCATCCAGTCTATTAATTGTTGCCGGGAAGCTAGAGTAAGTAG
TTCGCCAGTTAATAGTTTGCGCAACGTTGTTGCCATTGCTACAGGCATCGTGGTGTCACGCTCGTCGTTT
GGTATGGCTTCATTCAGCTCCGGTTCCCAACGATCAAGGCGAGTTACATGATCCCCCATGTTGTGCAAAA
AAGCGGTTAGCTCCTTCGGTCCTCCGATCGTTGTCAGAAGTAAGTTGGCCGCAGTGTTATCACTCATGGT
TATGGCAGCACTGCATAATTCTCTTACTGTCATGCCATCCGTAAGATGCTTTTCTGTGACTGGTGAGTAC
TCAACCAAGTCATTCTGAGAATAGTGTATGCGGCGACCGAGTTGCTCTTGCCCGGCGTCAATACGGGATA
ATACCGCGCCACATAGCAGAACTTTAAAAGTGCTCATCATTGGAAAACGTTCTTCGGGGCGAAAACTCTC
AAGGATCTTACCGCTGTTGAGATCCAGTTCGATGTAACCCACTCGTGCACCCAACTGATCTTCAGCATCT
TTTACTTTCACCAGCGTTTCTGGGTGAGCAAAAACAGGAAGGCAAAATGCCGCAAAAAAGGGAATAAGGG
CGACACGGAAATGTTGAATACTCATACTCTTCCTTTTTCAATATTATTGAAGCATTTATCAGGGTTATTG
TCTCATGAGCGGATACATATTTGAATGTATTTAGAAAAATAAACAAATAGGGGTTCCGCGCACATTTCCC
CGAAAAGTGCCACCTGACGTCTAAGAAACCATTATTATCATGACATTAACCTATAAAAATAGGCGTATCA
CGAGGCCCTTTCGTC
